>Addgene plasmid #74819 | pGWB425 | depositor full sequence | sequence record 141499 | pGWB425 sequence 10862 bps
TTTCACGCCCTTTTAAATATCCGATTATTCTAATAAACGCTCTTTTCTCTTAGGTTTACCCGCCAATATA
TCCTGTCAAACACTGATAGTTTAAACTGAAGGCGGGAAACGACAATCTGATCCAAGCTCAAGCTGCTCTA
GCATTCGCCATTCAGGCTGCGCAACTGTTGGGAAGGGCGATCGGTGCGGGCCTCTTCGCTATTACGCCAG
CTGGCGAAAGGGGGATGTGCTGCAAGGCGATTAAGTTGGGTAACGCCAGGGTTTTCCCAGTCACGACGTT
GTAAAACGACGGCCAGTGCCAAGCTTGGGTCTAGAGTTATCAACAAGTTTGTACAAAAAAGCTGAACGAG
AAACGTAAAATGATATAAATATCAATATATTAAATTAGATTTTGCATAAAAAACAGACTACATAATACTG
TAAAACACAACATATCCAGTCACTATGGCGGCCCCTCGAGGGGCCGCATTAGGCACCCCAGGCTTTACAC
TTTATGCTTCCGGCTCGTATAATGTGTGGATTTTGAGTTAGGATCCGGCGAGATTTTCAGGAGCTAAGGA
AGCTAAAATGGAGAAAAAAATCACTGGATATACCACCGTTGATATATCCCAATGGCATCGTAAAGAACAT
TTTGAGGCATTTCAGTCAGTTGCTCAATGTACCTATAACCAGACCGTTCAGCTGGATATTACGGCCTTTT
TAAAGACCGTAAAGAAAAATAAGCACAAGTTTTATCCGGCCTTTATTCACATTCTTGCCCGCCTGATGAA
TGCTCATCCGGAATTCCGTATGGCAATGAAAGACGGTGAGCTGGTGATATGGGATAGTGTTCACCCTTGT
TACACCGTTTTCCATGAGCAAACTGAAACGTTTTCATCGCTCTGGAGTGAATACCACGACGATTTCCGGC
AGTTTCTACACATATATTCGCAAGATGTGGCGTGTTACGGTGAAAACCTGGCCTATTTCCCTAAAGGGTT
TATTGAGAATATGTTTTTCGTCTCAGCCAATCCCTGGGTGAGTTTCACCAGTTTTGATTTAAACGTGGCC
AATATGGACAACTTCTTCGCCCCCGTTTTCACCATGGGCAAATATTATACGCAAGGCGACAAGGTGCTGA
TGCCGCTGGCGATTCAGGTTCATCATGCCGTCTGTGATGGCTTCCATGTCGGCAGAATGCTTAATGAATT
ACAACAGTACTGCGATGAGTGGCAGGGCGGGGCGTAAAGATCTGGATCCGGCTTACTAAAAGCCAGATAA
CAGTATGCGTATTTGCGCGCTGATTTTTGCGGTATAAGAATATATACTGATATGTATACCCGAAGTATGT
CAAAAAGAGGTGTGCTATGAAGCAGCGTATTACAGTGACAGTTGACAGCGACAGCTATCAGTTGCTCAAG
GCATATATGATGTCAATATCTCCGGTCTGGTAAGCACAACCATGCAGAATGAAGCCCGTCGTCTGCGTGC
CGAACGCTGGAAAGCGGAAAATCAGGAAGGGATGGCTGAGGTCGCCCGGTTTATTGAAATGAACGGCTCT
TTTGCTGACGAGAACAGGGACTGGTGAAATGCAGTTTAAGGTTTACACCTATAAAAGAGAGAGCCGTTAT
CGTCTGTTTGTGGATGTACAGAGTGATATTATTGACACGCCCGGGCGACGGATGGTGATCCCCCTGGCCA
GTGCACGTCTGCTGTCAGATAAAGTCTCCCGTGAACTTTACCCGGTGGTGCATATCGGGGATGAAAGCTG
GCGCATGATGACCACCGATATGGCCAGTGTGCCGGTCTCCGTTATCGGGGAAGAAGTGGCTGATCTCAGC
CACCGCGAAAATGACATCAAAAACGCCATTAACCTGATGTTCTGGGGAATATAAATGTCAGGCTCCCTTA
TACACAGCCAGTCTGCAGGTCGACCATAGTGACTGGATATGTTGTGTTTTACAGTATTATGTAGTCTGTT
TTTTATGCAAAATCTAATTTAATATATTGATATTTATATCATTTTACGTTTCTCGTTCAGCTTTCTTGTA
CAAAGTGGTTGATAACAGCATGGCTAGCATGACTGGTGGACAGCAAATGGGTGCTTAGAGCTCGAATTTC
CCCGATCGTTCAAACATTTGGCAATAAAGTTTCTTAAGATTGAATCCTGTTGCCGGTCTTGCGATGATTA
TCATATAATTTCTGTTGAATTACGTTAAGCATGTAATAATTAACATGTAATGCATGACGTTATTTATGAG
ATGGGTTTTTATGATTAGAGTCCCGCAATTATACATTTAATACGCGATAGAAAACAAAATATAGCGCGCA
AACTAGGATAAATTATCGCGCGCGGTGTCATCTATGTTACTAGATCGGGAATTGGTTCCGGAACCAATTC
GTAATCATGGTCATAGCTGTTTCCTGTGTGAAATTGTTATCCGCTCACAATTCCACACAACATACGAGCC
GGAAGCATAAAGTGTAAAGCCTGGGGTGCCTAATGAGTGAGCTAACTCACATTAGGCTGAATTAGGCGCG
CCTATTTCTGAATTCCCGATCTAGTAACATAGATGACACCGCGCGCGATAATTTATCCTAGTTTGCGCGC
TATATTTTGTTTTCTATCGCGTATTAAATGTATAATTGCGGGACTCTAATCATAAAAACCCATCTCATAA
ATAACGTCATGCATTACATGTTAATTATTACATGCTTAACGTAATTCAACAGAAATTATATGATAATCAT
CGCAAGACCGGCAACAGGATTCAATCTTAAGAAACTTTATTGCCAAATGTTTGAACGATCGGGGATCATC
CGGGTCTGTGGCGGGAACTCCACGAAAATATCCGAACGCAGCAAGATATCGCGGTGCATCTCGGTCTTGC
CTGGGCAGTCGCCGCCGACGCCGTTGATGTGGACGCCGGGCCCGATCATATTGTCGCTCAGGATCGTGGC
GTTGTGCTTGTCGGCCGTTGCTGTCGTAATGATATCGGCACCTTCGACCGCCTGTTCCGCAGAGATCCCG
TGGGCGAAGAACTCCAGCATGAGATCCCCGCGCTGGAGGATCATCCAGCCGGCGTCCCGGAAAACGATTC
CGAAGCCCAACCTTTCATAGAAGGCGGCGGTGGAATCGAAATCTCGTGATGGCAGGTTGGGCGTCGCTTG
GTCGGTCATTTCGAACCCCAGAGTCCCGCTCAGAAGAACTCGTCAAGAAGGCGATAGAAGGCGATGCGCT
GCGAATCGGGAGCGGCGATACCGTAAAGCACGAGGAAGCGGTCAGCCCATTCGCCGCCAAGCTCTTCAGC
AATATCACGGGTAGCCAACGCTATGTCCTGATAGCGGTCCGCCACACCCAGCCGGCCACAGTCGATGAAT
CCAGAAAAGCGGCCATTTTCCACCATGATATTCGGCAAGCAGGCATCGCCATGGGTCACGACGAGATCAT
CGCCGTCGGGCATGCGCGCCTTGAGCCTGGCGAACAGTTCGGCTGGCGCGAGCCCCTGATGCTCTTCGTC
CAGATCATCCTGATCGACAAGACCGGCTTCCATCCGAGTACGTGCTCGCTCGATGCGATGTTTCGCTTGG
TGGTCGAATGGGCAGGTAGCCGGATCAAGCGTATGCAGCCGCCGCATTGCATCAGCCATGATGGATACTT
TCTCGGCAGGAGCAAGGTGAGATGACAGGAGATCCTGCCCCGGCACTTCGCCCAATAGCAGCCAGTCCCT
TCCCGCTTCAGTGACAACGTCGAGCACAGCTGCGCAAGGAACGCCCGTCGTGGCCAGCCACGATAGCCGC
GCTGCCTCGTCCTGCAGTTCATTCAGGGCACCGGACAGGTCGGTCTTGACAAAAAGAACCGGGCGCCCCT
GCGCTGACAGCCGGAACACGGCGGCATCAGAGCAGCCGATTGTCTGTTGTGCCCAGTCATAGCCGAATAG
CCTCTCCACCCAAGCGGCCGGAGAACCTGCGTGCAATCCATCTTGTTCAATCATGCGAAACGATCCAGAT
CCGGTGCAGATTATTTGGATTGAGAGTGAATATGAGACTCTAATTGGATACCGAGGGGAATTTATGGAAC
GTCAGTGGAGCATTTTTGACAAGAAATATTTGCTAGCTGATAGTGACCTTAGGCGACTTTTGAACGCGCA
ATAATGGTTTCTGACGTATGTGCTTAGCTCATTAAACTCCAGAAACCCGCGGCTGAGTGGCTCCTTCAAC
GTTGCGGTTCTGTCAGTTCCAAACGTAAAACGGCTTGTCCCGCGTCATCGGCGGGGGTCATAACGTGACT
CCCTTAATTCTCCGCTCATGATGAATTCAGAAATAAATTCAGCCTAATTCGGCGTTAATTCAGTACATTA
AAAACGTCCGCAATGTGTTATTAAGTTGTCTAAGCGTCAATTTGTTTACACCACAATATATCCTGCCACC
AGCCAGCCAACAGCTCCCCGACCGGCAGCTCGGCACAAAATCACCACTCGATACAGGCAGCCCATCAGTC
CGGGACGGCGTCAGCGGGAGAGCCGTTGTAAGGCGGCAGACTTTGCTCATGTTACCGATGCTATTCGGAA
GAACGGCAACTAAGCTGCCGGGTTTGAAACACGGATGATCTCGCGGAGGGTAGCATGTTGATTGTAACGA
TGACAGAGCGTTGCTGCCTGTGATCAATTCGGGCACGAACCCAGTGGACATAAGCCTGTTCGGTTCGTAA
GCTGTAATGCAAGTAGCGTATGCGCTCACGCAACTGGTCCAGAACCTTGACCGAACGCAGCGGTGGTAAC
GGCGCAGTGGCGGTTTTCATGGCTTGTTATGACTGTTTTTTTGGGGTACAGTCTATGCCTCGGGCATCCA
AGCAGCAAGCGCGTTACGCCGTGGGTCGATGTTTGATGTTATGGAGCAGCAACGATGTTACGCAGCAGGG
CAGTCGCCCTAAAACAAAGTTAAACATCATGGGGGAAGCGGTGATCGCCGAAGTATCGACTCAACTATCA
GAGGTAGTTGGCGTCATCGAGCGCCATCTCGAACCGACGTTGCTGGCCGTACATTTGTACGGCTCCGCAG
TGGATGGCGGCCTGAAGCCACACAGTGATATTGATTTGCTGGTTACGGTGACCGTAAGGCTTGATGAAAC
AACGCGGCGAGCTTTGATCAACGACCTTTTGGAAACTTCGGCTTCCCCTGGAGAGAGCGAGATTCTCCGC
GCTGTAGAAGTCACCATTGTTGTGCACGACGACATCATTCCGTGGCGTTATCCAGCTAAGCGCGAACTGC
AATTTGGAGAATGGCAGCGCAATGACATTCTTGCAGGTATCTTCGAGCCAGCCACGATCGACATTGATCT
GGCTATCTTGCTGACAAAAGCAAGAGAACATAGCGTTGCCTTGGTAGGTCCAGCGGCGGAGGAACTCTTT
GATCCGGTTCCTGAACAGGATCTATTTGAGGCGCTAAATGAAACCTTAACGCTATGGAACTCGCCGCCCG
ACTGGGCTGGCGATGAGCGAAATGTAGTGCTTACGTTGTCCCGCATTTGGTACAGCGCAGTAACCGGCAA
AATCGCGCCGAAGGATGTCGCTGCCGACTGGGCAATGGAGCGCCTGCCGGCCCAGTATCAGCCCGTCATA
CTTGAAGCTAGACAGGCTTATCTTGGACAAGAAGAAGATCGCTTGGCCTCGCGCGCAGATCAGTTGGAAG
AATTTGTCCACTACGTGAAAGGCGAGATCACCAAGGTAGTCGGCAAATAATGTCTAGCTAGAAATTCGTT
CAAGCCGACGCCGCTTCGCGGCGCGGCTTAACTCAAGCGTTAGATGCACTAAGCACATAATTGCTCACAG
CCAAACTATCAGGTCAAGTCTGCTTTTATTATTTTTAAGCGTGCATAATAAGCCCTACACAAATTGGGAG
ATATATCATGCATGACCAAAATCCCTTAACGTGAGTTTTCGTTCCACTGAGCGTCAGACCCCGTAGAAAA
GATCAAAGGATCTTCTTGAGATCCTTTTTTTCTGCGCGTAATCTGCTGCTTGCAAACAAAAAAACCACCG
CTACCAGCGGTGGTTTGTTTGCCGGATCAAGAGCTACCAACTCTTTTTCCGAAGGTAACTGGCTTCAGCA
GAGCGCAGATACCAAATACTGTCCTTCTAGTGTAGCCGTAGTTAGGCCACCACTTCAAGAACTCTGTAGC
ACCGCCTACATACCTCGCTCTGCTAATCCTGTTACCAGTGGCTGCTGCCAGTGGCGATAAGTCGTGTCTT
ACCGGGTTGGACTCAAGACGATAGTTACCGGATAAGGCGCAGCGGTCGGGCTGAACGGGGGGTTCGTGCA
CACAGCCCAGCTTGGAGCGAACGACCTACACCGAACTGAGATACCTACAGCGTGAGCTATGAGAAAGCGC
CACGCTTCCCGAAGGGAGAAAGGCGGACAGGTATCCGGTAAGCGGCAGGGTCGGAACAGGAGAGCGCACG
AGGGAGCTTCCAGGGGGAAACGCCTGGTATCTTTATAGTCCTGTCGGGTTTCGCCACCTCTGACTTGAGC
GTCGATTTTTGTGATGCTCGTCAGGGGGGCGGAGCCTATGGAAAAACGCCAGCAACGCGGCCTTTTTACG
GTTCCTGGCCTTTTGCTGGCCTTTTGCTCACATGTTCTTTCCTGCGTTATCCCCTGATTCTGTGGATAAC
CGTATTACCGCCTTTGAGTGAGCTGATACCGCTCGCCGCAGCCGAACGACCGAGCGCAGCGAGTCAGTGA
GCGAGGAAGCGGAAGAGCGCCTGATGCGGTATTTTCTCCTTACGCATCTGTGCGGTATTTCACACCGCAT
ATGGTGCACTCTCAGTACAATCTGCTCTGATGCCGCATAGTTAAGCCAGTATACACTCCGCTATCGCTAC
GTGACTGGGTCATGGCTGCGCCCCGACACCCGCCAACACCCGCTGACGCGCCCTGACGGGCTTGTCTGCT
CCCGGCATCCGCTTACAGACAAGCTGTGACCGTCTCCGGGAGCTGCATGTGTCAGAGGTTTTCACCGTCA
TCACCGAAACGCGCGAGGCAGGGTGCCTTGATGTGGGCGCCGGCGGTCGAGTGGCGACGGCGCGGCTTGT
CCGCGCCCTGGTAGATTGCCTGGCCGTAGGCCAGCCATTTTTGAGCGGCCAGCGGCCGCGATAGGCCGAC
GCGAAGCGGCGGGGCGTAGGGAGCGCAGCGACCGAAGGGTAGGCGCTTTTTGCAGCTCTTCGGCTGTGCG
CTGGCCAGACAGTTATGCACAGGCCAGGCGGGTTTTAAGAGTTTTAATAAGTTTTAAAGAGTTTTAGGCG
GAAAAATCGCCTTTTTTCTCTTTTATATCAGTCACTTACATGTGTGACCGGTTCCCAATGTACGGCTTTG
GGTTCCCAATGTACGGGTTCCGGTTCCCAATGTACGGCTTTGGGTTCCCAATGTACGTGCTATCCACAGG
AAAGAGACCTTTTCGACCTTTTTCCCCTGCTAGGGCAATTTGCCCTAGCATCTGCTCCGTACATTAGGAA
CCGGCGGATGCTTCGCCCTCGATCAGGTTGCGGTAGCGCATGACTAGGATCGGGCCAGCCTGCCCCGCCT
CCTCCTTCAAATCGTACTCCGGCAGGTCATTTGACCCGATCAGCTTGCGCACGGTGAAACAGAACTTCTT
GAACTCTCCGGCGCTGCCACTGCGTTCGTAGATCGTCTTGAACAACCATCTGGCTTCTGCCTTGCCTGCG
GCGCGGCGTGCCAGGCGGTAGAGAAAACGGCCGATGCCGGGATCGATCAAAAAGTAATCGGGGTGAACCG
TCAGCACGTCCGGGTTCTTGCCTTCTGTGATCTCGCGGTACATCCAATCAGCTAGCTCGATCTCGATGTA
CTCCGGCCGCCCGGTTTCGCTCTTTACGATCTTGTAGCGGCTAATCAAGGCTTCACCCTCGGATACCGTC
ACCAGGCGGCCGTTCTTGGCCTTCTTCGTACGCTGCATGGCAACGTGCGTGGTGTTTAACCGAATGCAGG
TTTCTACCAGGTCGTCTTTCTGCTTTCCGCCATCGGCTCGCCGGCAGAACTTGAGTACGTCCGCAACGTG
TGGACGGAACACGCGGCCGGGCTTGTCTCCCTTCCCTTCCCGGTATCGGTTCATGGATTCGGTTAGATGG
GAAACCGCCATCAGTACCAGGTCGTAATCCCACACACTGGCCATGCCGGCCGGCCCTGCGGAAACCTCTA
CGTGCCCGTCTGGAAGCTCGTAGCGGATCACCTCGCCAGCTCGTCGGTCACGCTTCGACAGACGGAAAAC
GGCCACGTCCATGATGCTGCGACTATCGCGGGTGCCCACGTCATAGAGCATCGGAACGAAAAAATCTGGT
TGCTCGTCGCCCTTGGGCGGCTTCCTAATCGACGGCGCACCGGCTGCCGGCGGTTGCCGGGATTCTTTGC
GGATTCGATCAGCGGCCGCTTGCCACGATTCACCGGGGCGTGCTTCTGCCTCGATGCGTTGCCGCTGGGC
GGCCTGCGCGGCCTTCAACTTCTCCACCAGGTCATCACCCAGCGCCGCGCCGATTTGTACCGGGCCGGAT
GGTTTGCGACCGCTCACGCCGATTCCTCGGGCTTGGGGGTTCCAGTGCCATTGCAGGGCCGGCAGACAAC
CCAGCCGCTTACGCCTGGCCAACCGCCCGTTCCTCCACACATGGGGCATTCCACGGCGTCGGTGCCTGGT
TGTTCTTGATTTTCCATGCCGCCTCCTTTAGCCGCTAAAATTCATCTACTCATTTATTCATTTGCTCATT
TACTCTGGTAGCTGCGCGATGTATTCAGATAGCAGCTCGGTAATGGTCTTGCCTTGGCGTACCGCGTACA
TCTTCAGCTTGGTGTGATCCTCCGCCGGCAACTGAAAGTTGACCCGCTTCATGGCTGGCGTGTCTGCCAG
GCTGGCCAACGTTGCAGCCTTGCTGCTGCGTGCGCTCGGACGGCCGGCACTTAGCGTGTTTGTGCTTTTG
CTCATTTTCTCTTTACCTCATTAACTCAAATGAGTTTTGATTTAATTTCAGCGGCCAGCGCCTGGACCTC
GCGGGCAGCGTCGCCCTCGGGTTCTGATTCAAGAACGGTTGTGCCGGCGGCGGCAGTGCCTGGGTAGCTC
ACGCGCTGCGTGATACGGGACTCAAGAATGGGCAGCTCGTACCCGGCCAGCGCCTCGGCAACCTCACCGC
CGATGCGCGTGCCTTTGATCGCCCGCGACACGACAAAGGCCGCTTGTAGCCTTCCATCCGTGACCTCAAT
GCGCTGCTTAACCAGCTCCACCAGGTCGGCGGTGGCCCATATGTCGTAAGGGCTTGGCTGCACCGGAATC
AGCACGAAGTCGGCTGCCTTGATCGCGGACACAGCCAAGTCCGCCGCCTGGGGCGCTCCGTCGATCACTA
CGAAGTCGCGCCGGCCGATGGCCTTCACGTCGCGGTCAATCGTCGGGCGGTCGATGCCGACAACGGTTAG
CGGTTGATCTTCCCGCACGGCCGCCCAATCGCGGGCACTGCCCTGGGGATCGGAATCGACTAACAGAACA
TCGGCCCCGGCGAGTTGCAGGGCGCGGGCTAGATGGGTTGCGATGGTCGTCTTGCCTGACCCGCCTTTCT
GGTTAAGTACAGCGATAACCTTCATGCGTTCCCCTTGCGTATTTGTTTATTTACTCATCGCATCATATAC
GCAGCGACCGCATGACGCAAGCTGTTTTACTCAAATACACATCACCTTTTTAGACGGCGGCGCTCGGTTT
CTTCAGCGGCCAAGCTGGCCGGCCAGGCCGCCAGCTTGGCATCAGACAAACCGGCCAGGATTTCATGCAG
CCGCACGGTTGAGACGTGCGCGGGCGGCTCGAACACGTACCCGGCCGCGATCATCTCCGCCTCGATCTCT
TCGGTAATGAAAAACGGTTCGTCCTGGCCGTCCTGGTGCGGTTTCATGCTTGTTCCTCTTGGCGTTCATT
CTCGGCGGCCGCCAGGGCGTCGGCCTCGGTCAATGCGTCCTCACGGAAGGCACCGCGCCGCCTGGCCTCG
GTGGGCGTCACTTCCTCGCTGCGCTCAAGTGCGCGGTACAGGGTCGAGCGATGCACGCCAAGCAGTGCAG
CCGCCTCTTTCACGGTGCGGCCTTCCTGGTCGATCAGCTCGCGGGCGTGCGCGATCTGTGCCGGGGTGAG
GGTAGGGCGGGGGCCAAACTTCACGCCTCGGGCCTTGGCGGCCTCGCGCCCGCTCCGGGTGCGGTCGATG
ATTAGGGAACGCTCGAACTCGGCAATGCCGGCGAACACGGTCAACACCATGCGGCCGGCCGGCGTGGTGG
TGTCGGCCCACGGCTCTGCCAGGCTACGCAGGCCCGCGCCGGCCTCCTGGATGCGCTCGGCAATGTCCAG
TAGGTCGCGGGTGCTGCGGGCCAGGCGGTCTAGCCTGGTCACTGTCACAACGTCGCCAGGGCGTAGGTGG
TCAAGCATCCTGGCCAGCTCCGGGCGGTCGCGCCTGGTGCCGGTGATCTTCTCGGAAAACAGCTTGGTGC
AGCCGGCCGCGTGCAGTTCGGCCCGTTGGTTGGTCAAGTCCTGGTCGTCGGTGCTGACGCGGGCATAGCC
CAGCAGGCCAGCGGCGGCGCTCTTGTTCATGGCGTAATGTCTCCGGTTCTAGTCGCAAGTATTCTACTTT
ATGCGACTAAAACACGCGACAAGAAAACGCCAGGAAAAGGGCAGGGCGGCAGCCTGTCGCGTAACTTAGG
ACTTGTGCGACATGTCGTTTTCAGAAGACGGCTGCACTGAACGTCAGAAGCCGACTGCACTATAGCAGCG
GAGGGGTTGGATCAAAGTACTTTGATCCCGAGGGGAACCCTGTGGTTGGCATGCACATACAAATGGACGA
ACGGATAAACCT
Features (pLannotate 1.2.2; 30 found; start..end, strand, type, name):
     54..78      -  misc_feature   RB T-DNA repeat: right border repeat from nopaline C58 T-DNA
    144..298     -  CDS            lacZα (fragment): LacZα fragment of β-galactosidase; lacZ fragment
    323..447     +  protein_bind   attR1: mutant version of attR; recombination site for the Gateway® LR reaction LR Clonase™
    484..514     +  promoter       lac UV5 promoter: E. coli lac promoter with an "up" mutation
    539..567     +  promoter       cat promoter (fragment): promoter of the E. coli cat gene encoding chloramphenicol acetyltransferase
    568..1227    +  CDS            CmR: chloramphenicol acetyltransferase; cat; confers resistance to chloramphenicol
   1406..1564    +  CDS            ccdA (fragment): CCDA_ECO57 - Also known as H, letA. Experimental evidence at protein level: Swiss-Prot protein existence level 1. Antitoxin component of a type II toxin-antitoxin (TA) system which inhibits the post-segregational killing (PSK) of plasmid-free cells, also referred to as a plasmid addiction system. Binds to and blocks the activity of CcdB; will also remove bound CcdB protein from the CcdB-GyrA complex by forming a CcdA-CcdB complex, a process termed rejuvenation. Functions as a transcriptional corepressor for the ccdAB operon, repression also requires CcdB (By similarity). From Escherichia coli
   1569..1871    +  CDS            ccdB: CCDB_ECOLI - Also known as G, letB, letD. Experimental evidence at protein level: Swiss-Prot protein existence level 1. Toxic component of a type II toxin-antitoxin (TA) system, functioning in plasmid maintainence. Responsible for the post- segregational killing (PSK) of plasmid-free cells, also referred to as a plasmid addiction system. Half-life of over 2 hours. Cell killing by CcdB is accompanied by filamentation, defects in chromosome and plasmid segregation, defects in cell division, formation of anucleate cells, decreased DNA synthesis and plasmid loss. Interferes with the activity of DN
   1915..2039    -  protein_bind   attR2: mutant version of attR; recombination site for the Gateway® LR reaction LR Clonase™
   2050..2082    +  CDS            T7 tag (gene 10 leader): leader peptide from bacteriophage T7 gene 10 promotes efficient translation in E. coli
   2104..2356    +  terminator     NOS terminator: nopaline synthase terminator and poly(A) signal
   2412..2434    -  protein_bind   lac operator (fragment): The lac repressor binds to the lac operator to inhibit transcription in E. coli. This inhibition can be relieved by adding lactose or isopropyl-β-D-thiogalactopyranoside (IPTG). lac repressor encoded by lacI
   2438..2468    -  promoter       lac promoter: promoter for the E. coli lac operon
   2483..2504    -  protein_bind   CAP binding site: CAP binding activates transcription in the presence of cAMP. E. coli catabolite activator protein
   2538..2790    -  terminator     NOS terminator: nopaline synthase terminator and poly(A) signal
   2797..3003    -  CDS            ocd (fragment): OCD_AGRFC - Experimental evidence at protein level: Swiss-Prot protein existence level 1. Catalyzes the conversion of L-ornithine into L-proline with release of ammonia. Is involved in the utilization of nopaline, a catabolic pathway that proceeds through L-arginine and L-ornithine to L-proline. Nopaline is a predominant opine in plant cells transformed with Ti plasmid pTiC58. From Agrobacterium fabrum (strain C58 / ATCC 33970) (Agrobacterium tumefaciens (strain C58)).
   3010..3159    -  CDS            ble (fragment): BLE_KLEPN - Experimental evidence at protein level: Swiss-Prot protein existence level 1. Binding protein with a strong affinity to the bleomycin family of antibiotics. Binds to CL990; an antimitotic-antibiotic compound. From Klebsiella pneumoniae.
   3180..3974    -  CDS            NeoR/KanR: aminoglycoside phosphotransferase from Tn5; aph(3')-II (or nptII); confers resistance to neomycin, kanamycin, and G418 (Geneticin®)
   3995..4178    -  promoter       NOS promoter: nopaline synthase promoter NOS promoter
   4384..4408    -  misc_feature   LB T-DNA repeat: left border repeat from nopaline C58 T-DNA
   4667..4690    +  promoter       Pc promoter (fragment): intI1 (promoter lies within the coding sequence); class 1 integron promoter
   4866..4922    +  CDS            GmR (fragment): gentamycin acetyltransferase; aacC1; confers resistance to gentamycin
   4933..5720    +  CDS            SmR (fragment): aminoglycoside adenylyltransferase (Murphy, 1985); aadA; confers resistance to spectinomycin and streptomycin
   5966..6554    +  rep_origin     ori: high-copy-number ColE1/pMB1/pBR322/pUC origin of replication
   6740..6880    -  misc_feature   bom: basis of mobility region from pBR322
   6982..7021    -  CDS            rop (fragment): Rop protein, which maintains plasmids at low copy number; rop
   7224..7418    -  rep_origin     pVS1 oriV: origin of replication for the Pseudomonas plasmid pVS1 (Heeb et al., 2000)
   7484..8557    -  CDS            pVS1 RepA: replication protein from the Pseudomonas plasmid pVS1 (Heeb et al., 2000)
   8986..9615    -  CDS            pVS1 StaA: stability protein from the Pseudomonas plasmid pVS1 (Heeb et al., 2000)
  10175..10576   -  CDS            Y4CG_SINFN (fragment): Protein inferred from homology: Swiss-Prot protein existence level 3. From Sinorhizobium fredii (strain NBRC 101917 / NGR234).
