[The description below was written by a language model from this plasmid's Addgene catalogue record and pLannotate feature annotations shown in this document.]
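Description:
pGWB425 is an empty Gateway destination binary vector for Agrobacterium-mediated plant transformation, built on the pPZP221 backbone. The catalogue entry states that the original gentamicin-resistance plant marker was removed and replaced with a kanamycin marker. The backbone carries a ColE1/pBR322-type origin with the bom mobilisation region for high-copy propagation in E. coli. It also carries the pVS1 oriV, RepA and StaA functions for replication and stable maintenance in Agrobacterium. Bacterial selection outside the T-DNA is provided by an aadA spectinomycin/streptomycin resistance gene. The Gateway cassette adds chloramphenicol resistance, and because the cassette also encodes the CcdB gyrase toxin, the unrecombined vector must be kept in a ccdB-tolerant strain.

Between the nopaline-type right and left T-DNA borders lie two units. The first is the Gateway cassette, in which attR1 and attR2 flank CmR and ccdB, followed directly by a T7 epitope tag (the gene 10 leader peptide) and a NOS terminator. No promoter sits upstream of attR1. An LR reaction with an entry clone therefore has to supply both the promoter and an open reading frame without a stop codon, for example a genomic fragment containing a gene with its native regulatory region. The product is then expressed as a C-terminal T7-tagged fusion. Recombination also displaces ccdB, which gives counter-selection against unreacted vector. The second unit, near the left border, is a NOS promoter:NPTII:NOS terminator cassette for kanamycin selection of transformed plants. Residual lacZα and lac promoter fragments remain from the original cloning region. The vector is intended for detecting or analysing tagged proteins in transgenic plants.
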