Addgene plasmid #74819: pGWB425
Purpose: (Empty Backbone) Gateway cloning compatible binary vector for C-terminal fusion with T7 (no promoter).
Depositing lab: Tsuyoshi Nakagawa. Depositing organization: Shimane University. Publication: Improved Gateway binary vectors: high-performance vectors for creation of fusion constructs in transgenic analysis of plants. Nakagawa T, Suzuki T, Murata S, Nakamura S, Hino T, Maeo K, Tabata R, Kawai T, Tanaka K, Niwa Y, Watanabe Y, Nakamura K, Kimura T, Ishiguro S. Biosci Biotechnol Biochem. 2007 Aug;71(8):2095-100. Epub 2007 Aug 7. 10.1271/bbb.70216 PubMed 17690442.
Backbone
  Vector backbone: pPZP221
  Backbone manufacturer: Hajdukiewicz P., Svab Z. and Maliga P.
  Backbone size (bp): 8500
  Modifications to backbone: gentamycin-resistant marker was removed and kanamycin-resistant marker (NOS promoter:NPTII:NOS terminator) was inserted.
  Vector type: Plant Expression
  Selectable markers: Kanamycin
Growth in bacteria
  Bacterial resistance: Chloramphenicol and Spectinomycin, 25 & 50 μg/mL
  Growth temperature: 37°C
  Growth strain: ccdB Survival
  Copy number: High Copy
Gene/Insert
  Cloning method: Gateway Cloning
Terms and licenses: Academic/Nonprofit Terms; Industry Terms: Not Available to Industry
How to cite: pGWB425 was a gift from Tsuyoshi Nakagawa (Addgene plasmid # 74819 ; http://n2t.net/addgene:74819 ; RRID:Addgene_74819)
