>Addgene plasmid #74819 | pGWB425 | addgene partial sequence | sequence record 153549 | ccdB-Fwd 5'-GCATGATGACCACCGATATG-3'
CTCAGCCACCGCGAAAATGACATCAAAAACGCCATTAACCTGATGTTCTGGGGAATATAAATGTCAGGCT
CCCTTATACACAGCCAGTCTGCAGGTCGACCATAGTGACTGGATATGTTGTGTTTTACAGTATTATGTAG
TCTGTTTTTTATGCAAAATCTAATTTAATATATTGATATTTATATCATTTTACGTTTCTCGTTCAGCTTT
CTTGTACAAAGTGGTTGATAACAGCATGGCTAGCATGACTGGTGGAC
