>Addgene plasmid #74819 | pGWB425 | addgene partial sequence | sequence record 153661 | CAT-R 5'-GCAACTGACTGAAATGCCTC-3'
CGGATCCTAACTCAAAATCCACACATTATACGAGCCGGAAGCATAAAGTGTAAAGCCTGGGGTGCCTAAT
GCGGCCCCTCGAGGGGCCGCCATAGTGACTGGATATGTTGTGTTTTACAGTATTATGTAGTCTGTTTTTT
ATGCAAAATCTAATTTAATATATTGATATTTATATCATTTTACGTTTCTCGTTCAGCTTTTTTGTACAAA
CTTGTTGATAACTCTAGACCCAAGCTTGGCACTGGCCGTCGTTTTACAACGTCGTGACTGGGAAAACCCT
GGCGTTACCCAACTTAATCGCCTTGCAGCACATCCCCCTTTCGCCAGCTGGCGTAATAGCGAA
